Addgene plasmid #245977: pBOB-Gpr45-Y287C-3xFlag
Purpose: Express 3xFlag C-terminal tagged mouse GPR45-Y287C mutant transiently via transfection or stably via lentivirus-mediated infection in mammalian cells.
Depositing lab: Zhao Zhang. Depositing organization: University of Texas Southwestern Medical Center. Publication: GPR45 modulates Galpha(s) at primary cilia of the paraventricular hypothalamus to control food intake. Xun Y, Jiang Y, Xu B, Tang M, Ludwig S, Nakamura K, Mukhopadhyay S, Liu C, Beutler B, Zhang Z. Science. 2025 Jun 5;388(6751):eadp3989. doi: 10.1126/science.adp3989. Epub 2025 Jun 5. PubMed 40472089.
Backbone
  Vector backbone: pBOB
  Vector type: Mammalian Expression, Lentiviral
Growth in bacteria
  Bacterial resistance: Ampicillin, 100 μg/mL
  Growth temperature: 37°C
  Growth strain: NEB Stable
  Copy number: High Copy
Gene/Insert
  Gene/Insert name: Gpr45
  Species: M. musculus (mouse)
  Insert size (bp): 1119
  Mutation: Y287C
  GenBank ID: NM_053107
  Entrez Gene: Gpr45 (a.k.a. 9230112G11Rik, PSP24-1, PSP24-alpha)
  Tag / fusion protein: 3xFlag (C terminal on insert)
  Cloning method: Restriction Enzyme; 5′ cloning site BamHI (not destroyed); 3′ cloning site XhoI (not destroyed)
  Sequencing primers: 5′ AGCTCGTTTAGTGAACCGTCAGATCG; 3′ TACTCACCCCAACAGCTGGC
Terms and licenses: Academic/Nonprofit Terms; Industry Terms: Not Available to Industry
How to cite: pBOB-Gpr45-Y287C-3xFlag was a gift from Zhao Zhang (Addgene plasmid # 245977 ; http://n2t.net/addgene:245977 ; RRID:Addgene_245977)
