[The description below was written by a language model from this plasmid's Addgene catalogue record and pLannotate feature annotations shown in this document.]
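Description:
pBOB-Gpr45-Y287C-3xFlag is a roughly 10 kb HIV-1-based lentiviral transfer plasmid, built on the pBOB backbone, that also works as a conventional mammalian expression vector. In bacteria it is maintained by a high-copy ColE1/pUC-type origin and selected with ampicillin through the AmpR (β-lactamase) cassette. An f1 origin is also present. Outside the viral region, an SV40 promoter/EM7 promoter–BleoR cassette with an SV40 poly(A) signal is annotated, which could in principle confer Zeocin resistance. It lies downstream of the 3' LTR, however, so it would not be carried into the packaged viral genome.

The viral genome is transcribed from a CMV enhancer/promoter fused to a truncated 5' LTR. This is followed by the Ψ packaging signal with a partial gag sequence, the Rev response element for Rev-dependent nuclear export, and the cPPT/CTS, which aids nuclear import of the provirus. An internal CMV enhancer/promoter drives the payload: the 1,119 bp mouse Gpr45 coding sequence carrying the Y287C substitution, cloned between BamHI and XhoI and fused at its C terminus to a 3xFLAG epitope for detection or immunoprecipitation. The automated annotation labels this ORF by homology to the human orphan receptor GPR45, but the catalogue record specifies the mouse gene. Downstream lie a chimeric intron, a WPRE to enhance transcript stability and expression, the 3' LTR region, and a bGH poly(A) signal.

The plasmid is intended for expressing the tagged GPR45 point mutant in mammalian cells, either transiently by transfection or stably by lentiviral infection. The associated study concerns GPR45 signalling through Gαs at primary cilia of hypothalamic neurons in the control of food intake. The record does not state the functional consequence of Y287C.
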