Features (pLannotate 1.2.2; 34 found; start..end, strand, type, name):
     28..80      -  misc_feature   bom (fragment): basis of mobility region from pBR322
    235..614     +  enhancer       CMV enhancer: human cytomegalovirus immediate early enhancer
    615..814     +  promoter       CMV promoter: human cytomegalovirus (CMV) immediate early promoter
    832..1012    +  LTR            5' LTR (truncated): truncated 5' long terminal repeat (LTR) from HIV-1
   1059..1184    +  misc_feature   HIV-1 Ψ: packaging signal of human immunodeficiency virus type 1
   1168..1531    +  CDS            HIV-1 gag (fragment): gag protein from human immunodeficiency virus 1; gag
   1677..1910    +  misc_feature   RRE: The Rev response element (RRE) of HIV-1 allows for Rev-dependent mRNA export from the nucleus to the cytoplasm.
   2287..2387    +  CDS            Rev (fragment): human immunodeficiency virus 1 (HIV-1) Rev protein; rev; enhances nuclear export of unspliced and incompletely spliced viral mRNAs
   2391..2507    +  misc_feature   cPPT/CTS: central polypurine tract and central termination sequence of HIV-1
   2530..2833    +  enhancer       CMV enhancer: human cytomegalovirus immediate early enhancer
   2834..3037    +  promoter       CMV promoter: human cytomegalovirus (CMV) immediate early promoter
   3151..4269    +  CDS            GPR45: GPR45_HUMAN - Experimental evidence at protein level: Swiss-Prot protein existence level 1. Orphan receptor. May play a role in brain function. From Homo sapiens (Human).
   4276..4341    +  CDS            3xFLAG: three tandem FLAG® epitope tags, followed by an enterokinase cleavage site
   4433..4662    +  intron         chimeric intron: chimera between introns from adenovirus and immunoglobulin heavy chain genes
   4726..4836    +  CDS            nef (fragment): NEF_HV1Z2 - Experimental evidence at protein level: Swiss-Prot protein existence level 1. Extracellular Nef protein targets CD4(+) T-lymphocytes for apoptosis by interacting with CXCR4 surface receptors. From Human immunodeficiency virus type 1 group M subtype D (isolate Z2/CDC-Z34) (HIV-1).
   4839..5427    +  misc_feature   WPRE: woodchuck hepatitis virus posttranscriptional regulatory element
   5444..5512    +  CDS            nef (fragment): NEF_HV1Z2 - Experimental evidence at protein level: Swiss-Prot protein existence level 1. Extracellular Nef protein targets CD4(+) T-lymphocytes for apoptosis by interacting with CXCR4 surface receptors. From Human immunodeficiency virus type 1 group M subtype D (isolate Z2/CDC-Z34) (HIV-1).
   5514..5826    +  LTR            5' LTR (fragment): 5' long terminal repeat (LTR) from HIV-1
   5834..6014    +  LTR            5' LTR (truncated): truncated 5' long terminal repeat (LTR) from HIV-1
   6046..6270    +  polyA_signal   bGH poly(A) signal: bovine growth hormone polyadenylation signal
   6274..6295    +  promoter       SV40 promoter (fragment): SV40 enhancer and early promoter
   6316..6744    +  rep_origin     f1 ori (sequence partly withheld): f1 bacteriophage origin of replication; arrow indicates direction of (+) strand synthesis
   6758..7087    +  promoter       SV40 promoter: SV40 enhancer and early promoter
   7135..7182    +  promoter       EM7 promoter: synthetic bacterial promoter&nbsp
   7201..7575    +  CDS            BleoR: antibiotic-binding protein; Sh ble from Streptoalloteichus hindustanus; confers resistance to bleomycin, phleomycin, and Zeocin™
   7585..7710    +  CDS            ble (fragment): BLE_KLEPN - Experimental evidence at protein level: Swiss-Prot protein existence level 1. Binding protein with a strong affinity to the bleomycin family of antibiotics. Binds to CL990; an antimitotic-antibiotic compound. From Klebsiella pneumoniae.
   7705..7826    +  polyA_signal   SV40 poly(A) signal: SV40 polyadenylation signal
   7899..7915    -  protein_bind   lac operator: The lac repressor binds to the lac operator to inhibit transcription in E. coli. This inhibition can be relieved by adding lactose or isopropyl-β-D-thiogalactopyranoside (IPTG). lac repressor encoded by lacI
   7923..7953    -  promoter       lac promoter: promoter for the E. coli lac operon
   7968..7989    -  protein_bind   CAP binding site: CAP binding activates transcription in the presence of cAMP. E. coli catabolite activator protein
   8002..8094    -  CDS            lacI (fragment): lac repressor; lacI; The lac repressor binds to the lac operator to inhibit transcription in E. coli. This inhibition can be relieved by adding lactose or isopropyl-β-D-thiogalactopyranoside (IPTG).
   8277..8865    -  rep_origin     ori: high-copy-number ColE1/pMB1/pBR322/pUC origin of replication
   9036..9896    -  CDS            AmpR: β-lactamase; bla; confers resistance to ampicillin, carbenicillin, and related antibiotics
   9897..10001   -  promoter       AmpR promoter: bla
>Addgene plasmid #245977 | pBOB-Gpr45-Y287C-3xFlag | addgene full sequence | sequence record 488695 | Addgene NGS Result
GACGGATCGGGAGATCTCCCGATCCCCTATGGTGCACTCTCAGTACAATCTGCTCTGATGCCGCATAGTT
AAGCCAGTATCTGCTCCCTGCTTGTGTGTTGGAGGTCGCTGAGTAGTGCGCGAGCAAAATTTAAGCTACA
ACAAGGCAAGGCTTGACCGACAATTGCATGAAGAATCTGCTTAGGGTTAGGCGTTTTGCGCTGCTTCGCG
ATGTACGGGCCAGATATACGCGTTGACATTGATTATTGACTAGTTATTAATAGTAATCAATTACGGGGTC
ATTAGTTCATAGCCCATATATGGAGTTCCGCGTTACATAACTTACGGTAAATGGCCCGCCTGGCTGACCG
CCCAACGACCCCCGCCCATTGACGTCAATAATGACGTATGTTCCCATAGTAACGCCAATAGGGACTTTCC
ATTGACGTCAATGGGTGGAGTATTTACGGTAAACTGCCCACTTGGCAGTACATCAAGTGTATCATATGCC
AAGTACGCCCCCTATTGACGTCAATGACGGTAAATGGCCCGCCTGGCATTATGCCCAGTACATGACCTTA
TGGGACTTTCCTACTTGGCAGTACATCTACGTATTAGTCATCGCTATTACCATGGTGATGCGGTTTTGGC
AGTACATCAATGGGCGTGGATAGCGGTTTGACTCACGGGGATTTCCAAGTCTCCACCCCATTGACGTCAA
TGGGAGTTTGTTTTGGCACCAAAATCAACGGGACTTTCCAAAATGTCGTAACAACTCCGCCCCATTGACG
CAAATGGGCGGTAGGCGTGTACGGTGGGAGGTCTATATAAGCAGCGCGTTTTGCCTGTACTGGGTCTCTC
TGGTTAGACCAGATCTGAGCCTGGGAGCTCTCTGGCTAACTAGGGAACCCACTGCTTAAGCCTCAATAAA
GCTTGCCTTGAGTGCTTCAAGTAGTGTGTGCCCGTCTGTTGTGTGACTCTGGTAACTAGAGATCCCTCAG
ACCCTTTTAGTCAGTGTGGAAAATCTCTAGCAGTGGCGCCCGAACAGGGACTTGAAAGCGAAAGGGAAAC
CAGAGGAGCTCTCTCGACGCAGGACTCGGCTTGCTGAAGCGCGCACGGCAAGAGGCGAGGGGCGGCGACT
GGTGAGTACGCCAAAAATTTTGACTAGCGGAGGCTAGAAGGAGAGAGATGGGTGCGAGAGCGTCAGTATT
AAGCGGGGGAGAATTAGATCGCGATGGGAAAAAATTCGGTTAAGGCCAGGGGGAAAGAAAAAATATAAAT
TAAAACATATAGTATGGGCAAGCAGGGAGCTAGAACGATTCGCAGTTAATCCTGGCCTGTTAGAAACATC
AGAAGGCTGTAGACAAATACTGGGACAGCTACAACCATCCCTTCAGACAGGATCAGAAGAACTTAGATCA
TTATATAATACAGTAGCAACCCTCTATTGTGTGCATCAAAGGATAGAGATAAAAGACACCAAGGAAGCTT
TAGACAAGATAGAGGAAGAGCAAAACAAAAGTAAGACCACCGCACAGCAAGCGGCCGCTGATCTTCAGAC
CTGGAGGAGGAGATATGAGGGACAATTGGAGAAGTGAATTATATAAATATAAAGTAGTAAAAATTGAACC
ATTAGGAGTAGCACCCACCAAGGCAAAGAGAAGAGTGGTGCAGAGAGAAAAAAGAGCAGTGGGAATAGGA
GCTTTGTTCCTTGGGTTCTTGGGAGCAGCAGGAAGCACTATGGGCGCAGCGTCAATGACGCTGACGGTAC
AGGCCAGACAATTATTGTCTGGTATAGTGCAGCAGCAGAACAATTTGCTGAGGGCTATTGAGGCGCAACA
GCATCTGTTGCAACTCACAGTCTGGGGCATCAAGCAGCTCCAGGCAAGAATCCTGGCTGTGGAAAGATAC
CTAAAGGATCAACAGCTCCTGGGGATTTGGGGTTGCTCTGGAAAACTCATTTGCACCACTGCTGTGCCTT
GGAATGCTAGTTGGAGTAATAAATCTCTGGAACAGATTTGGAATCACACGACCTGGATGGAGTGGGACAG
AGAAATTAACAATTACACAAGCTTAATACACTCCTTAATTGAAGAATCGCAAAACCAGCAAGAAAAGAAT
GAACAAGAATTATTGGAATTAGATAAATGGGCAAGTTTGTGGAATTGGTTTAACATAACAAATTGGCTGT
GGTATATAAAATTATTCATAATGATAGTAGGAGGCTTGGTAGGTTTAAGAATAGTTTTTGCTGTACTTTC
TATAGTGAATAGAGTTAGGCAGGGATATTCACCATTATCGTTTCAGACCCACCTCCCAACCCCGAGGGGA
CCCGACAGGCCCGAAGGAATAGAAGAAGAAGGTGGAGAGAGAGACAGAGACAGATCCATTCGATTAGTGA
ACGGATCAACTTTTAAAAGAAAAGGGGGGATTGGGGGGTACAGTGCAGGGGAAAGAATAGTAGACATAAT
AGCAACAGACATACAAACTAAAGAATTACAAAAACAAATTACAAAATTCAAAATTTTATCGATAAGCTTG
GGAGTTCCGCGTTACATAACTTACGGTAAATGGCCCGCCTGGCTGACCGCCCAACGACCCCCGCCCATTG
ACGTCAATAATGACGTATGTTCCCATAGTAACGCCAATAGGGACTTTCCATTGACGTCAATGGGTGGAGT
ATTTACGGTAAACTGCCCACTTGGCAGTACATCAAGTGTATCATATGCCAAGTACGCCCCCTATTGACGT
CAATGACGGTAAATGGCCCGCCTGGCATTATGCCCAGTACATGACCTTATGGGACTTTCCTACTTGGCAG
TACATCTACGTATTAGTCATCGCTATTACCATGGTGATGCGGTTTTGGCAGTACATCAATGGGCGTGGAT
AGCGGTTTGACTCACGGGGATTTCCAAGTCTCCACCCCATTGACGTCAATGGGAGTTTGTTTTGGCACCA
AAATCAACGGGACTTTCCAAAATGTCGTAACAACTCCGCCCCATTGACGCAAATGGGCGGTAGGCGTGTA
CGGTGGGAGGTCTATATAAGCAGAGCTCGTTTAGTGAACCGTCAGATCGCCTGGAGACGCCATCCACGCT
GTTTTGACCTCCATAGAAGACACCGACTGAGCTCCTTAAGGTTAACTCTAGAGAATTCGGATCCGCCACC
ATGGCCTGTAACAGCACACCCATGGGGACTTACGAACATCTGCTGCTGAATGTGAGCAACACTTTGGACC
CTGGGGACACCCCACTGTCTGCACCGCTCAGGATCTCGCTGGCAATAATGATGCTGCTGATGATCGTGGT
AGGATTCCTTGGCAACACGGTGGTCTGCATCATCGTGTACCAGAGGCCAGCCATGCGTTCAGCTATCAAC
CTGCTGCTGGCCACCTTGGCCTTCTCCGACATCATGCTGTCTTTATGCTGCATGCCATTCACGGCCATCA
CCCTCATCACTGTTCGCTGGCATTTCGGGGACCACTTTTGTCGGCTTTCAGCTACTCTCTATTGGTTTTT
TGTCCTAGAGGGCGTGGCCATCCTGCTCATCATTAGCGTGGACCGGTTTCTCATCATCGTGCAGCGTCAG
GACAAGCTGAACCCACGCAGGGCTAAGATGATCATCGCGGCCTCCTGGGTGCTGTCTTTCTGCATCTCTG
CGCCCTCCTTCACTGGCTGGACGTTCATGGAGGTGCCTGCTCGAGCCCCACAGTGCGTGCTAGGCTACAC
TGAGTTCCCAGCTGAACGCGCCTATGTAGTGACACTGGTGGTGGCAGTGTTCTTTGCTCCCTTCGGCGTC
ATGTTGTGCTCCTATCTGTGCATCCTCAATACGGTGCGGAAGAACGCTGTCCGTGTGCACAACCAGTCGG
ACAGCCTGGACCTCAGACAGCTGACCGGAGCTGGCCTGAGACGTCTCAGACGGCAGCAGCAGCAGGCCAG
CCTGGACCTGAGTTTCAAAACCAAGGCCTTCACCACCATCCTCATCCTCTTCGTGGGCTTTTCACTCTGC
TGGCTGCCACACTCAGTCTGCAGCCTGCTGTCTGCGTTCAGCCGGCGGTTCTATTACAGCGCCTCCTTCT
ACACCACCAGCACATGCGTCCTGTGGCTCAGTTACCTCAAGTCTGTTTTCAACCCCATCGTCTACTGCTG
GAGGATCAAGAAATTCCGCGAGGCCTGCATAGAGTTGCTTCCCCACACTTTCCAAATCCTCCCTAAAGTG
CCTGAGCGGATCCAGAGGAAAATCCAGCCAAGCACCATCTATGTGTGCAACGAAAACCAATCCGCTGTCC
TCGAGGACTACAAAGACCATGACGGTGATTATAAAGATCATGACATCGACTACAAGGATGACGATGACAA
GTAGTGATCGAGCCATGGAAGCTTGATATCTAACTGACTGAACCGGTGGTACCGAGGAATTAATTCGCTG
TCTGCGAGGGCCAGCTGTTGGGGTGAGTACTCCCTCTCAAAAGCGGGCATGACTTCTGCGCTAAGATTGT
CAGTTTCCAAAAACGAGGAGGATTTGATATTCACCTGGCCCGCGGTGATGCCTTTGAGGGTGGCCGCGTC
CATCTGGTCAGAAAAGACAATCTTTTTGTTGTCAAGCTTGAGGTGTGGCAGGCTTGAGATCTGGCCATAC
ACTTGAGTGACAATGACATCCACTTTGCCTTTCTCTCCACAGGTGTCCACTCCCAGGTCCAACTGCAGGT
CGAGCATGCATCTAGGGCGGCCAATTCCGCCGATCCTGGAAAAACATGGAGCAATCACAAGTAGCAATAC
AGCAGCTACCAATGCTGATTGTGCCTGGCTAGAAGCACAAGAGGAGGAGGAGGTGGGTTTTCCAGTCACA
CCTCAGACAATCAACCTCTGGATTACAAAATTTGTGAAAGATTGACTGGTATTCTTAACTATGTTGCTCC
TTTTACGCTATGTGGATACGCTGCTTTAATGCCTTTGTATCATGCTATTGCTTCCCGTATGGCTTTCATT
TTCTCCTCCTTGTATAAATCCTGGTTGCTGTCTCTTTATGAGGAGTTGTGGCCCGTTGTCAGGCAACGTG
GCGTGGTGTGCACTGTGTTTGCTGACGCAACCCCCACTGGTTGGGGCATTGCCACCACCTGTCAGCTCCT
TTCCGGGACTTTCGCTTTCCCCCTCCCTATTGCCACGGCGGAACTCATCGCCGCCTGCCTTGCCCGCTGC
TGGACAGGGGCTCGGCTGTTGGGCACTGACAATTCCGTGGTGTTGTCGGGGAAGCTGACGTCCTTTCCAT
GGCTGCTCGCCTGTGTTGCCACCTGGATTCTGCGCGGGACGTCCTTCTGCTACGTCCCTTCGGCCCTCAA
TCCAGCGGACCTTCCTTCCCGCGGCCTGCTGCCGGCTCTGCGGCCTCTTCCGCGTCTTCGCCTTCGCCCT
CAGACGAGTCGGATCTCCCTTTGGGCCGCCTCCCCGCCTGGAATTCGAGCTCGGTACCTTTAAGACCAAT
GACTTACAAGGCAGCTGTAGATCTTAGCCACTTTTTAAAAGAAAAGGGGGGACTGGAAGGGCTAATTCAC
TCCCAACGAAGACAAGATATCCTTGATCTGTGGATCTACCACACACAAGGCTACTTCCCTGATTGGCAGA
ACTACACACCAGGGCCAGGGATCAGATATCCACTGACCTTTGGATGGTGCTACAAGCTAGTACCAGTTGA
GCAAGAGAAGGTAGAAGAAGCCAATGAAGGAGAGAACACCCGCTTGTTACACCCTGTGAGCCTGCATGGG
ATGGATGACCCGGAGAGAGAAGTATTAGAGTGGAGGTTTGACAGCCGCCTAGCATTTCATCACATGGCCC
GAGAGCTGCATCCGGACTGTACTGGGTCTCTCTGGTTAGACCAGATCTGAGCCTGGGAGCTCTCTGGCTA
ACTAGGGAACCCACTGCTTAAGCCTCAATAAAGCTTGCCTTGAGTGCTTCAAGTAGTGTGTGCCCGTCTG
TTGTGTGACTCTGGTAACTAGAGATCCCTCAGACCCTTTTAGTCAGTGTGGAAAATCTCTAGCAGGGCCG
CTTTAAACCCGCTGATCAGCCTCGACTGTGCCTTCTAGTTGCCAGCCATCTGTTGTTTGCCCCTCCCCCG
TGCCTTCCTTGACCCTGGAAGGTGCCACTCCCACTGTCCTTTCCTAATAAAATGAGGAAATTGCATCGCA
TTGTCTGAGTAGGTGTCATTCTATTCTGGGGGGTGGGGTGGGGCAGGACAGCAAGGGGGAGGATTGGGAA
GACAATAGCAGGCATGCTGGGGATGCGGTGGGCTCTATGGCTTCTGAGGCGGAAAGAACCAGCTGGGGCT
CTAGGGGGTATCCCC
[124 nt withheld, positions 6316-6439]
C
[91 nt withheld, positions 6441-6531]
A
[49 nt withheld, positions 6533-6581]
CCTTTGACGTTGGAGTCCACGTTCTTT
[37 nt withheld, positions 6609-6645]
ACCCTATCTCGGTCTATTCTTTTGATTTATAAGGGATTTTGCCGATTTCGGCCTATTGGTTAAAAAATGA
GCTGATTTAACAAAAATTTAACGCGAATTAATTCTGTGGAATGTGTGTCAGTTAGGGTGTGGAAAGTCCC
CAGGCTCCCCAGCAGGCAGAAGTATGCAAAGCATGCATCTCAATTAGTCAGCAACCAGGTGTGGAAAGTC
CCCAGGCTCCCCAGCAGGCAGAAGTATGCAAAGCATGCATCTCAATTAGTCAGCAACCATAGTCCCGCCC
CTAACTCCGCCCATCCCGCCCCTAACTCCGCCCAGTTCCGCCCATTCTCCGCCCCATGGCTGACTAATTT
TTTTTATTTATGCAGAGGCCGAGGCCGCCTCTGCCTCTGAGCTATTCCAGAAGTAGTGAGGAGGCTTTTT
TGGAGGCCTAGGCTTTTGCAAAAAGCTCCCGGGAGCTTGTATATCCATTTTCGGATCTGATCAGCACGTG
TTGACAATTAATCATCGGCATAGTATATCGGCATAGTATAATACGACAAGGTGAGGAACTAAACCATGGC
CAAGTTGACCAGTGCCGTTCCGGTGCTCACCGCGCGCGACGTCGCCGGAGCGGTCGAGTTCTGGACCGAC
CGGCTCGGGTTCTCCCGGGACTTCGTGGAGGACGACTTCGCCGGTGTGGTCCGGGACGACGTGACCCTGT
TCATCAGCGCGGTCCAGGACCAGGTGGTGCCGGACAACACCCTGGCCTGGGTGTGGGTGCGCGGCCTGGA
CGAGCTGTACGCCGAGTGGTCGGAGGTCGTGTCCACGAACTTCCGGGACGCCTCCGGGCCGGCCATGACC
GAGATCGGCGAGCAGCCGTGGGGGCGGGAGTTCGCCCTGCGCGACCCGGCCGGCAACTGCGTGCACTTCG
TGGCCGAGGAGCAGGACTGACACGTGCTACGAGATTTCGATTCCACCGCCGCCTTCTATGAAAGGTTGGG
CTTCGGAATCGTTTTCCGGGACGCCGGCTGGATGATCCTCCAGCGCGGGGATCTCATGCTGGAGTTCTTC
GCCCACCCCAACTTGTTTATTGCAGCTTATAATGGTTACAAATAAAGCAATAGCATCACAAATTTCACAA
ATAAAGCATTTTTTTCACTGCATTCTAGTTGTGGTTTGTCCAAACTCATCAATGTATCTTATCATGTCTG
TATACCGTCGACCTCTAGCTAGAGCTTGGCGTAATCATGGTCATAGCTGTTTCCTGTGTGAAATTGTTAT
CCGCTCACAATTCCACACAACATACGAGCCGGAAGCATAAAGTGTAAAGCCTGGGGTGCCTAATGAGTGA
GCTAACTCACATTAATTGCGTTGCGCTCACTGCCCGCTTTCCAGTCGGGAAACCTGTCGTGCCAGCTGCA
TTAATGAATCGGCCAACGCGCGGGGAGAGGCGGTTTGCGTATTGGGCGCTCTTCCGCTTCCTCGCTCACT
GACTCGCTGCGCTCGGTCGTTCGGCTGCGGCGAGCGGTATCAGCTCACTCAAAGGCGGTAATACGGTTAT
CCACAGAATCAGGGGATAACGCAGGAAAGAACATGTGAGCAAAAGGCCAGCAAAAGGCCAGGAACCGTAA
AAAGGCCGCGTTGCTGGCGTTTTTCCATAGGCTCCGCCCCCCTGACGAGCATCACAAAAATCGACGCTCA
AGTCAGAGGTGGCGAAACCCGACAGGACTATAAAGATACCAGGCGTTTCCCCCTGGAAGCTCCCTCGTGC
GCTCTCCTGTTCCGACCCTGCCGCTTACCGGATACCTGTCCGCCTTTCTCCCTTCGGGAAGCGTGGCGCT
TTCTCATAGCTCACGCTGTAGGTATCTCAGTTCGGTGTAGGTCGTTCGCTCCAAGCTGGGCTGTGTGCAC
GAACCCCCCGTTCAGCCCGACCGCTGCGCCTTATCCGGTAACTATCGTCTTGAGTCCAACCCGGTAAGAC
ACGACTTATCGCCACTGGCAGCAGCCACTGGTAACAGGATTAGCAGAGCGAGGTATGTAGGCGGTGCTAC
AGAGTTCTTGAAGTGGTGGCCTAACTACGGCTACACTAGAAGAACAGTATTTGGTATCTGCGCTCTGCTG
AAGCCAGTTACCTTCGGAAAAAGAGTTGGTAGCTCTTGATCCGGCAAACAAACCACCGCTGGTAGCGGTG
GTTTTTTTGTTTGCAAGCAGCAGATTACGCGCAGAAAAAAAGGATCTCAAGAAGATCCTTTGATCTTTTC
TACGGGGTCTGACGCTCAGTGGAACGAAAACTCACGTTAAGGGATTTTGGTCATGAGATTATCAAAAAGG
ATCTTCACCTAGATCCTTTTAAATTAAAAATGAAGTTTTAAATCAATCTAAAGTATATATGAGTAAACTT
GGTCTGACAGTTACCAATGCTTAATCAGTGAGGCACCTATCTCAGCGATCTGTCTATTTCGTTCATCCAT
AGTTGCCTGACTCCCCGTCGTGTAGATAACTACGATACGGGAGGGCTTACCATCTGGCCCCAGTGCTGCA
ATGATACCGCGAGACCCACGCTCACCGGCTCCAGATTTATCAGCAATAAACCAGCCAGCCGGAAGGGCCG
AGCGCAGAAGTGGTCCTGCAACTTTATCCGCCTCCATCCAGTCTATTAATTGTTGCCGGGAAGCTAGAGT
AAGTAGTTCGCCAGTTAATAGTTTGCGCAACGTTGTTGCCATTGCTACAGGCATCGTGGTGTCACGCTCG
TCGTTTGGTATGGCTTCATTCAGCTCCGGTTCCCAACGATCAAGGCGAGTTACATGATCCCCCATGTTGT
GCAAAAAAGCGGTTAGCTCCTTCGGTCCTCCGATCGTTGTCAGAAGTAAGTTGGCCGCAGTGTTATCACT
CATGGTTATGGCAGCACTGCATAATTCTCTTACTGTCATGCCATCCGTAAGATGCTTTTCTGTGACTGGT
GAGTACTCAACCAAGTCATTCTGAGAATAGTGTATGCGGCGACCGAGTTGCTCTTGCCCGGCGTCAATAC
GGGATAATACCGCGCCACATAGCAGAACTTTAAAAGTGCTCATCATTGGAAAACGTTCTTCGGGGCGAAA
ACTCTCAAGGATCTTACCGCTGTTGAGATCCAGTTCGATGTAACCCACTCGTGCACCCAACTGATCTTCA
GCATCTTTTACTTTCACCAGCGTTTCTGGGTGAGCAAAAACAGGAAGGCAAAATGCCGCAAAAAAGGGAA
TAAGGGCGACACGGAAATGTTGAATACTCATACTCTTCCTTTTTCAATATTATTGAAGCATTTATCAGGG
TTATTGTCTCATGAGCGGATACATATTTGAATGTATTTAGAAAAATAAACAAATAGGGGTTCCGCGCACA
TTTCCCCGAAAAGTGCCACCTGACGTC
